>Addgene plasmid #39409 | TAL2051 | depositor partial sequence | sequence record 49711 | TAL2051 sequence 1436 bps
GAACCTGACCCCAGACCAGGTAGTCGCAATCGCGTCAAACGGAGGGGGAAAGCAAGCCCTGGAAACCGTG
CAAAGGTTGTTGCCGGTCCTTTGTCAAGACCACGGCCTTACACCGGAGCAAGTCGTGGCCATTGCAAGCA
ACATCGGTGGCAAACAGGCTCTTGAGACGGTTCAGAGACTTCTCCCAGTTCTCTGTCAAGCCCACGGGCT
GACTCCCGATCAAGTTGTAGCGATTGCGTCGCATGACGGAGGGAAACAAGCATTGGAGACTGTCCAACGG
CTCCTTCCCGTGTTGTGTCAAGCCCACGGTTTGACGCCTGCACAAGTGGTCGCCATCGCCAACAACAACG
GCGGTAAGCAGGCGCTGGAAACAGTACAGCGCCTGCTGCCTGTACTGTGCCAGGATCATGGACTGACCCC
AGACCAGGTAGTCGCAATCGCGTCAAACGGAGGGGGAAAGCAAGCCCTGGAAACCGTGCAAAGGTTGTTG
CCGGTCCTTTGTCAAGACCACGGCCTTACACCGGAGCAAGTCGTGGCCATTGCATCCCACGACGGTGGCA
AACAGGCTCTTGAGACGGTTCAGAGACTTCTCCCAGTTCTCTGTCAAGCCCACGGGCTGACTCCCGATCA
AGTTGTAGCGATTGCGAATAACAATGGAGGGAAACAAGCATTGGAGACTGTCCAACGGCTCCTTCCCGTG
TTGTGTCAAGCCCACGGTTTGACGCCTGCACAAGTGGTCGCCATCGCCAGCCATGATGGCGGTAAGCAGG
CGCTGGAAACAGTACAGCGCCTGCTGCCTGTACTGTGCCAGGATCATGGACTGACCCCAGACCAGGTAGT
CGCAATCGCGTCACATGACGGGGGAAAGCAAGCCCTGGAAACCGTGCAAAGGTTGTTGCCGGTCCTTTGT
CAAGACCACGGCCTTACACCGGAGCAAGTCGTGGCCATTGCAAATAATAACGGTGGCAAACAGGCTCTTG
AGACGGTTCAGAGACTTCTCCCAGTTCTCTGTCAAGCCCACGGGCTGACTCCCGATCAAGTTGTAGCGAT
TGCGTCCAACGGTGGAGGGAAACAAGCATTGGAGACTGTCCAACGGCTCCTTCCCGTGTTGTGTCAAGCC
CACGGTTTGACGCCTGCACAAGTGGTCGCCATCGCCAGCCATGATGGCGGTAAGCAGGCGCTGGAAACAG
TACAGCGCCTGCTGCCTGTACTGTGCCAGGATCATGGACTGACCCCAGACCAGGTAGTCGCAATCGCGTC
ACATGACGGGGGAAAGCAAGCCCTGGAAACCGTGCAAAGGTTGTTGCCGGTCCTTTGTCAAGACCACGGC
CTTACACCGGAGCAAGTCGTGGCCATTGCAAGCAACATCGGTGGCAAACAGGCTCTTGAGACGGTTCAGA
GACTTCTCCCAGTTCTCTGTCAAGCCCACGGGCTGA
