>Addgene plasmid #39409 | TAL2051 | addgene partial sequence | sequence record 52692 | JDS-TALEN-F 5'-TAGGGGTCGGTAAACAGTGG-3'
TGTGGCGGGTGAGCTTAGGGGGCCTCCGCTCCAGCTCGACACCGGGCAGCTGCTGAAGATCGCGAAGAGA
GGGGGAGTAACAGCGGTAGAGGCAGTGCACGCCTGGCGCAATGCGCTCACCGGGGCCCCCTTGAACCTGA
CCCCAGACCAGGTAGTCGCAATCGCGTCAAACGGAGGGGGAAAGCAAGCCCTGGAAACCGTGCAAAGGTT
GTTGCCGGTCCTTTGTCAAGACCACGGCCTTACACCGGAGCAAGTCGTGGCCATTGCAAGCAACATCGGT
GGCAAACAGGCTCTTGAGACGGTTCAGAGACTTCTCCCAGTTCTCTGTCAAGCCCACGGGCTGACTCCCG
ATCAAGTTGTAGCGATTGCGTCGCATGACGGAGGGAAACAAGCATTGGAGACTGTCCAACGGCTCCTTCC
CGTGTTGTGTCAAGCCCACGGTTTGACGCCTGCACAAGTGGTCGCCATCGCCAACAACAACGGCGGTAAG
CAGGCGCTGGAAACAGTACAGCGCCTGCTGCCTGTACTGTGCCAGGATCATGGACTGACCCCAGACCAGG
TAGTCGCAATCGCGTCAAACGGAGGGGGAAAGCAAGCCCTGGAAACCGTGCAAAGGTTGTTGCCGGTCCT
TTGTCAAGACCACGGCCTTACACCGGAGCAAGTCGTGGCCATTGCATCCCACGACGGTGGCAAACAGGCT
CTTGAGACGGTTCAGAGACTTCTCCCAGTTCTCTGTCAAGCCCACGGGCTGACTCCCGATCAAGTTGTAG
CGATTGCGAATAACAATGGAGGGAAACAAGCATTGGAGACTGTCCAACGGCTCCTTCCCGTGTTGTGTCA
AGCCCACGGTTTGACGCCTGCACAAGTGGTCGCCATCGCCAGCCATGATGGCGGTAAGCAGGCGCTGGAA
ACAGTACAGCGCCTGCTGCCTGTACTGTGCCAGGATCATGGACTGA
