[The description below was written by a language model from this plasmid's Addgene catalogue record.]
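Description:
TAL2051 is a mammalian expression plasmid encoding one half of a TALEN pair, the "right" monomer of eGFP-TALEN-26, built on the JDS74 TALEN expression backbone (about 6.4 kb without insert). It is a high-copy plasmid propagated in E. coli under ampicillin selection. The record lists no feature table, so the origin of replication and polyadenylation elements are not stated. The vector type is given as mammalian expression with T7, which suggests a T7 promoter is also available, typically used for in vitro transcription of the coding sequence.

The insert is a roughly 1.4 kb array of TAL effector repeats, placed into the backbone through BsmBI sites that were destroyed during cloning. The array was produced in the context of the FLASH method for high-throughput TALEN assembly. The backbone supplies the flanking parts of the nuclease: an N-terminal 3X Flag tag for detection and a C-terminal wild-type FokI cleavage domain, with the whole fusion transcribed from the CMV promoter. The repeat array directs binding to a defined 16-nucleotide site. The construct name indicates this site lies in the eGFP coding sequence, although the species field lists human.

Because FokI cuts only as a dimer, this plasmid is meant to be co-delivered with the matching left-hand TALEN. The two monomers then bind opposite strands around a spacer and introduce a double-strand break. Such eGFP-directed pairs are typically used to measure nuclease activity by loss of fluorescence in reporter cells. The depositor notes that the repetitive array is prone to recombination and recommends verifying the plasmid by diagnostic restriction digest before use.
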