Addgene plasmid #39409: TAL2051
Depositing lab: Keith Joung. Depositing organization: Massachusetts General Hospital. Publication: FLASH assembly of TALENs for high-throughput genome editing. Reyon D, Tsai SQ, Khayter C, Foden JA, Sander JD, Joung JK. Nat Biotechnol. 2012 Apr 8. doi: 10.1038/nbt.2170. PubMed 22484455.
Backbone
  Vector backbone: JDS74
  Backbone manufacturer: Joung lab (Addgene Plasmid # 32288)
  Backbone size w/o insert (bp): 6447
  Vector type: Mammalian Expression ; T7
Growth in bacteria
  Bacterial resistance: Ampicillin, 100 μg/mL
  Growth temperature: 37°C
  Growth strain: XL1 Blue
  Copy number: High Copy
Gene/Insert
  Gene/Insert name: eGFP-TALEN-26-Right
  Species: H. sapiens (human)
  Insert size (bp): 1436
  Promoter: CMV
  Tag / fusion protein: 3X Flag (N terminal on backbone); WT FOKI (C terminal on backbone)
  Cloning method: Restriction Enzyme; 5′ cloning site BsmBI (destroyed during cloning); 3′ cloning site BsmBI (destroyed during cloning)
  Sequencing primers: 5′ CMV-F
Terms and licenses: Academic/Nonprofit Terms; Industry Terms: Not Available to Industry
Depositor comments: Target binding site: TTACGTCGCCGTCCAG To reduce the chance of recombination in this plasmid, do not grow in liquid culture for more than 12-14 hours. It is strongly recommended that users perform a diagnostic digest to verify this plasmid prior to use. For example, a double digest of the plasmid with BamHI and KpnI should result in two bands at 2.1kb and 5.8kb
How to cite: TAL2051 was a gift from Keith Joung (Addgene plasmid # 39409 ; http://n2t.net/addgene:39409 ; RRID:Addgene_39409)
